>Addgene plasmid #160562 | pVD1 tRNA-gRNA position E3 (GB2240) | addgene full sequence | sequence record 319301 | Addgene NGS Result
GGGGCGAAAACTCTCAAGGATCTTACCGCTGTTGAGATCCAGTTCGATGTAACCCACTCGTGCACCCAAC
TGATCTTCAGCATCTTTTACTTTCACCAGCGTTTCTGGGTGAGCAAAAACAGGAAGGCAAAATGCCGCAA
AAAAGGGAATAAGGGCGACACGGAAATGTTGAATACTCATACTCTTCCTTTTTCAATATTATTGAAGCAT
TTATCAGGGTTATTGTCTCATGAGCGGATACATATTTGAATGTATTTAGAAAAATAAACAAATAGGGGTT
CCGCGCACATTTCCCCGAAAAGTGCCACCTGATGCGGTGTGAAATACCGCACAGATGCGTAAGGAGAAAA
TACCGCATCAGGAAATTGTAAGCGTTAATATTTTGTTAAAATTCGCGTTAAATTTTTGTTAAATCAGCTC
ATTTTTTAACCAATAGGCCGAAATCGGCAAAATCCCTTATAAATCAAAAGAATAGACCGAGATAGGGT
[37 nt withheld, positions 489-525]
AAAGAACGTGGACTCCAACGTCAAAGG
[49 nt withheld, positions 553-601]
T
[91 nt withheld, positions 603-693]
G
[124 nt withheld, positions 695-818]
CCATTCGCCATTCAGGCTGCGCAACTGTTGGGAAGGGCGATCGGTGCGGGCCTCTTCGCTATTACGCCAG
CTGGCGAAAGGGGGATGTGCTGCAAGGCGATTAAGTTGGGTAACGCCAGGGTTTTCCCAGTCACGACGTT
GTAAAACGACGGCCAGTGAATTGTAATACGACTCACTATAGGGCGAATTGGGCCCGACGTCGCATGCTCC
CGGCCGCCATGGCGGCCGCGGGAATTCGATTCCCGTCTCGCTCGTCGGTGCAACAAAGCACCAGTGGTCT
AGTGGTAGAATAGTACCCTGCCACGGTACAGACCCGGGTTCGATTCCCGGCTGGTGCAGAGACGGCGCGC
GCCGTCTCAGTTTTAGAGCTAGAAATAGCAAGTTAAAATAAGGCTAGTCCGTTATCAACTTGAAAAAGTG
GCACCGAGTCTGAGCGAGACGGGATCACTAGTGAATTCGCGGCCGCCTGCAGGTCGACCATATGGGAGAG
CTCCCAACGCGTTGGATGCATAGCTTGAGTATTCTATAGTGTCACCTAAATAGCTTGGCGTAATCATGGT
CATAGCTGTTTCCTGTGTGAAATTGTTATCCGCTCACAATTCCACACAACATACGAGCCGGAAGCATAAA
GTGTAAAGCCTGGGGTGCCTAATGAGTGAGCTAACTCACATTAATTGCGTTGCGCTCACTGCCCGCTTTC
CAGTCGGGAAACCTGTCGTGCCAGCTGCATTAATGAATCGGCCAACGCGCGGGGAGAGGCGGTTTGCGTA
TTGGGCGCTCTTCCGCTTCCTCGCTCACTGACTCGCTGCGCTCGGTCGTTCGGCTGCGGCGAGCGGTATC
AGCTCACTCAAAGGCGGTAATACGGTTATCCACAGAATCAGGGGATAACGCAGGAAAGAACATGTGAGCA
AAAGGCCAGCAAAAGGCCAGGAACCGTAAAAAGGCCGCGTTGCTGGCGTTTTTCCATAGGCTCCGCCCCC
CTGACGAGCATCACAAAAATCGACGCTCAAGTCAGAGGTGGCGAAACCCGACAGGACTATAAAGATACCA
GGCGTTTCCCCCTGGAAGCTCCCTCGTGCGCTCTCCTGTTCCGACCCTGCCGCTTACCGGATACCTGTCC
GCCTTTCTCCCTTCGGGAAGCGTGGCGCTTTCTCATAGCTCACGCTGTAGGTATCTCAGTTCGGTGTAGG
TCGTTCGCTCCAAGCTGGGCTGTGTGCACGAACCCCCCGTTCAGCCCGACCGCTGCGCCTTATCCGGTAA
CTATCGTCTTGAGTCCAACCCGGTAAGACACGACTTATCGCCACTGGCAGCAGCCACTGGTAACAGGATT
AGCAGAGCGAGGTATGTAGGCGGTGCTACAGAGTTCTTGAAGTGGTGGCCTAACTACGGCTACACTAGAA
GAACAGTATTTGGTATCTGCGCTCTGCTGAAGCCAGTTACCTTCGGAAAAAGAGTTGGTAGCTCTTGATC
CGGCAAACAAACCACCGCTGGTAGCGGTGGTTTTTTTGTTTGCAAGCAGCAGATTACGCGCAGAAAAAAA
GGATCTCAAGAAGATCCTTTGATCTTTTCTACGGGGTCTGACGCTCAGTGGAACGAAAACTCACGTTAAG
GGATTTTGGTCATGAGATTATCAAAAAGGATCTTCACCTAGATCCTTTTAAATTAAAAATGAAGTTTTAA
ATCAATCTAAAGTATATATGAGTAAACTTGGTCTGACAGTTACCAATGCTTAATCAGTGAGGCACCTATC
TCAGCGATCTGTCTATTTCGTTCATCCATAGTTGCCTGACTCCCCGTCGTGTAGATAACTACGATACGGG
AGGGCTTACCATCTGGCCCCAGTGCTGCAATGATACCGCGAGACCCACGCTCACCGGCTCCAGATTTATC
AGCAATAAACCAGCCAGCCGGAAGGGCCGAGCGCAGAAGTGGTCCTGCAACTTTATCCGCCTCCATCCAG
TCTATTAATTGTTGCCGGGAAGCTAGAGTAAGTAGTTCGCCAGTTAATAGTTTGCGCAACGTTGTTGCCA
TTGCTACAGGCATCGTGGTGTCACGCTCGTCGTTTGGTATGGCTTCATTCAGCTCCGGTTCCCAACGATC
AAGGCGAGTTACATGATCCCCCATGTTGTGCAAAAAAGCGGTTAGCTCCTTCGGTCCTCCGATCGTTGTC
AGAAGTAAGTTGGCCGCAGTGTTATCACTCATGGTTATGGCAGCACTGCATAATTCTCTTACTGTCATGC
CATCCGTAAGATGCTTTTCTGTGACTGGTGAGTACTCAACCAAGTCATTCTGAGAATAGTGTATGCGGCG
ACCGAGTTGCTCTTGCCCGGCGTCAATACGGGATAATACCGCGCCACATAGCAGAACTTTAAAAGTGCTC
ATCATTGGAAAACGTTCTTC
Features (pLannotate 1.2.2; 15 found; start..end, strand, type, name):
    181..285     -  promoter       AmpR promoter: bla
    312..362     +  misc_feature   bom (fragment): basis of mobility region from pBR322
    390..818     -  rep_origin     f1 ori (sequence partly withheld): f1 bacteriophage origin of replication; arrow indicates direction of (+) strand synthesis
    822..979     -  CDS            lacZα (fragment): LacZα fragment of β-galactosidase; lacZ fragment
    982..1000    +  promoter       T7 promoter: promoter for bacteriophage T7 RNA polymerase
   1085..1155    +  ncRNA          tRNA: Accession: RF00005 - tRNA
   1178..1248    +  misc_RNA       gRNA scaffold (fragment): guide RNA scaffold for the Streptococcus pyogenes CRISPR/Cas9 system
   1267..1329    -  CDS            VESPI_VESMG (fragment): Experimental evidence at protein level: Swiss-Prot protein existence level 1. Shows contractile activity on isolated ileum smooth muscle. From Vespa magnifica (Hornet).
   1341..1359    -  promoter       SP6 promoter: promoter for bacteriophage SP6 RNA polymerase
   1401..1417    -  protein_bind   lac operator: The lac repressor binds to the lac operator to inhibit transcription in E. coli. This inhibition can be relieved by adding lactose or isopropyl-β-D-thiogalactopyranoside (IPTG). lac repressor encoded by lacI
   1425..1455    -  promoter       lac promoter: promoter for the E. coli lac operon
   1470..1491    -  protein_bind   CAP binding site: CAP binding activates transcription in the presence of cAMP. E. coli catabolite activator protein
   1504..1596    -  CDS            lacI (fragment): lac repressor; lacI; The lac repressor binds to the lac operator to inhibit transcription in E. coli. This inhibition can be relieved by adding lactose or isopropyl-β-D-thiogalactopyranoside (IPTG).
   1779..2367    -  rep_origin     ori: high-copy-number ColE1/pMB1/pBR322/pUC origin of replication
   2538..180     -  CDS            AmpR (across the origin): β-lactamase; bla; confers resistance to ampicillin, carbenicillin, and related antibiotics
