[The description below was written by a language model from this plasmid's Addgene catalogue record and pLannotate feature annotations shown in this document.]
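Description:
pVD1 tRNA-gRNA position E3 (GB2240) is a small (about 3.2 kb) high-copy E. coli cloning plasmid that serves as a parts donor in the GoldenBraid (GB4.0) modular cloning system for plant CRISPR/Cas multiplex genome engineering. The pVD1 backbone is a self-made derivative of pGEM-T Easy. It carries a ColE1/pUC-type origin for replication in bacteria, an f1 phage origin, and a β-lactamase gene under its own promoter for ampicillin selection. The insert interrupts the lacZα region downstream of the lac promoter/operator and is flanked by T7 and SP6 promoters, which serve as sequencing primer sites. A short annotated match to a hornet peptide next to the insert is almost certainly a spurious annotation hit, not a functional element.

The payload is a 180 bp synthetic fragment with a tRNA followed by a Streptococcus pyogenes Cas9 guide RNA scaffold, and internal BsaI and BsmBI sites have been removed to keep it compatible with Type IIS assembly. The BsaI sites used to clone it were destroyed, and the insert can be released with BsmBI. The plasmid contains no protospacer or promoter for guide expression. Instead, it supplies the tRNA and scaffold that are combined with user-designed target oligonucleotides ("GBoligomers") to build the third-position unit of a polycistronic tRNA-gRNA array. In the finished array, which is driven by a U6-26 or U6-1 promoter, the tRNA sequences allow endogenous tRNA-processing enzymes to cleave the transcript into individual guides, so several targets can be edited from one transcriptional unit. The name calls the position E3, whereas the purpose field labels it D3_4.
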