Addgene plasmid #160562: pVD1 tRNA-gRNA position E3 (GB2240)
Purpose: tRNA and scaffold for the assembly of GBoligomers for the third position (positon [D3_4]) of a polycistronic tRNA-gRNA regulated by the U6-26 or U6-1 promoter
Depositing lab: Diego Orzaez. Publication: The GB4.0 Platform, an All-In-One Tool for CRISPR/Cas-Based Multiplex Genome Engineering in Plants. Vazquez-Vilar M, Garcia-Carpintero V, Selma S, Bernabe-Orts JM, Sanchez-Vicente J, Salazar-Sarasua B, Ressa A, de Paola C, Ajenjo M, Quintela JC, Fernandez-Del-Carmen A, Granell A, Orzaez D. Front Plant Sci. 2021 Jul 1;12:689937. doi: 10.3389/fpls.2021.689937. eCollection 2021. PubMed 34276739.
Backbone
  Vector backbone: pVD1
  Backbone manufacturer: self-made; derived from pGEMT-Easy manufactured by Promega
  Vector type: CRISPR, Synthetic Biology
Growth in bacteria
  Bacterial resistance: Ampicillin, 100 μg/mL
  Growth temperature: 37°C
  Growth strain: DH5alpha
  Copy number: High Copy
Gene/Insert
  Gene/Insert name: tRNA-gRNA position E3 (Multiplexing Edit)
  Species: Synthetic
  Insert size (bp): 180
  Mutation: BsaI and BsmBI sites removed
  Cloning method: Restriction Enzyme; 5′ cloning site BsaI (destroyed during cloning); 3′ cloning site BsaI (destroyed during cloning)
  Sequencing primers: 5′ T7; 3′ SP6
Terms and licenses: Academic/Nonprofit Terms; Industry Terms: Not Available to Industry
Depositor comments: Compatible with GoldenBraid; insert can be released with BsmBI
How to cite: pVD1 tRNA-gRNA position E3 (GB2240) was a gift from Diego Orzaez (Addgene plasmid # 160562 ; http://n2t.net/addgene:160562 ; RRID:Addgene_160562)
